>Addgene plasmid #185480 | pegRNA-GFP>BFP_Y66H-NGG | addgene full sequence | sequence record 368138 | Addgene NGS Result
GGGCCGAGCGCAGAAGTGGTCCTGCAACTTTATCCGCCTCCATCCAGTCTATTAATTGTTGCCGGGAAGC
TAGAGTAAGTAGTTCGCCAGTTAATAGTTTGCGCAACGTTGTTGCCATTGCTACAGGCATCGTGGTGTCA
CGCTCGTCGTTTGGTATGGCTTCATTCAGCTCCGGTTCCCAACGATCAAGGCGAGTTACATGATCCCCCA
TGTTGTGCAAAAAAGCGGTTAGCTCCTTCGGTCCTCCGATCGTTGTCAGAAGTAAGTTGGCCGCAGTGTT
ATCACTCATGGTTATGGCAGCACTGCATAATTCTCTTACTGTCATGCCATCCGTAAGATGCTTTTCTGTG
ACTGGTGAGTACTCAACCAAGTCATTCTGAGAATAGTGTATGCGGCGACCGAGTTGCTCTTGCCCGGCGT
CAATACGGGATAATACCGCGCCACATAGCAGAACTTTAAAAGTGCTCATCATTGGAAAACGTTCTTCGGG
GCGAAAACTCTCAAGGATCTTACCGCTGTTGAGATCCAGTTCGATGTAACCCACTCGTGCACCCAACTGA
TCTTCAGCATCTTTTACTTTCACCAGCGTTTCTGGGTGAGCAAAAACAGGAAGGCAAAATGCCGCAAAAA
AGGGAATAAGGGCGACACGGAAATGTTGAATACTCATACTCTTCCTTTTTCAATATTATTGAAGCATTTA
TCAGGGTTATTGTCTCATGAGCGGATACATATTTGAATGTATTTAGAAAAATAAACAAATAGGGGTTCCG
CGCACATTTCCCCGAAAAGTGCCACCTGACGTCGCTAGCTGTACAAAAAAGCAGGCTTTAAAGGAACCAA
TTCAGTCGACTGGATCCGGTACCAAGGTCGGGCAGGAAGAGGGCCTATTTCCCATGATTCCTTCATATTT
GCATATACGATACAAGGCTGTTAGAGAGATAATTAGAATTAATTTGACTGTAAACACAAAGATATTAGTA
CAAAATACGTGACGTAGAAAGTAATAATTTCTTGGGTAGTTTGCAGTTTTAAAATTATGTTTTAAAATGG
ACTATCATATGCTTACCGTAACTTGAAAGTATTTCGATTTCTTGGCTTTATATATCTTGTGGAAAGGACG
AAACACCGCTGAAGCACTGCACGCCGTGTTTTAGAGCTAGAAATAGCAAGTTAAAATAAGGCTAGTCCGT
TATCAACTTGAAAAAGTGGCACCGAGTCGGTGCCTGACCCATGGCGTGCAGTGCTTTTTTTAAGCTTGGG
CCGCTCGAGGTACCTCTCTACATATGACATGTGAGCAAAAGGCCAGCAAAAGGCCAGGAACCGTAAAAAG
GCCGCGTTGCTGGCGTTTTTCCATAGGCTCCGCCCCCCTGACGAGCATCACAAAAATCGACGCTCAAGTC
AGAGGTGGCGAAACCCGACAGGACTATAAAGATACCAGGCGTTTCCCCCTGGAAGCTCCCTCGTGCGCTC
TCCTGTTCCGACCCTGCCGCTTACCGGATACCTGTCCGCCTTTCTCCCTTCGGGAAGCGTGGCGCTTTCT
CATAGCTCACGCTGTAGGTATCTCAGTTCGGTGTAGGTCGTTCGCTCCAAGCTGGGCTGTGTGCACGAAC
CCCCCGTTCAGCCCGACCGCTGCGCCTTATCCGGTAACTATCGTCTTGAGTCCAACCCGGTAAGACACGA
CTTATCGCCACTGGCAGCAGCCACTGGTAACAGGATTAGCAGAGCGAGGTATGTAGGCGGTGCTACAGAG
TTCTTGAAGTGGTGGCCTAACTACGGCTACACTAGAAGAACAGTATTTGGTATCTGCGCTCTGCTGAAGC
CAGTTACCTTCGGAAAAAGAGTTGGTAGCTCTTGATCCGGCAAACAAACCACCGCTGGTAGCGGTGGTTT
TTTTGTTTGCAAGCAGCAGATTACGCGCAGAAAAAAAGGATCTCAAGAAGATCCTTTGATCTTTTCTACG
GGGTCTGACGCTCAGTGGAACGAAAACTCACGTTAAGGGATTTTGGTCATGAGATTATCAAAAAGGATCT
TCACCTAGATCCTTTTAAATTAAAAATGAAGTTTTAAATCAATCTAAAGTATATATGAGTAAACTTGGTC
TGACAGTTACCAATGCTTAATCAGTGAGGCACCTATCTCAGCGATCTGTCTATTTCGTTCATCCATAGTT
GCCTGACTCCCCGTCGTGTAGATAACTACGATACGGGAGGGCTTACCATCTGGCCCCAGTGCTGCAATGA
TACCGCGAGATCCACGCTCACCGGCTCCAGATTTATCAGCAATAAACCAGCCAGCCGGAA
Features (pLannotate 1.2.2; 7 found; start..end, strand, type, name):
    668..772     -  promoter       AmpR promoter: bla
    810..827     +  protein_bind   attB1 (fragment): mutant version of attB; recombination site for the Gateway® BP reaction BP Clonase™
    879..1119    +  promoter       U6 promoter: RNA polymerase III promoter for human U6 snRNA
   1148..1223    +  misc_RNA       gRNA scaffold: guide RNA scaffold for the Streptococcus pyogenes CRISPR/Cas9 system
   1223..1246    +  CDS            EBFP (fragment): enhanced blue variant of GFP mammalian codon-optimized
   1348..1936    -  rep_origin     ori: high-copy-number ColE1/pMB1/pBR322/pUC origin of replication
   2107..667     -  CDS            AmpR (across the origin): β-lactamase; bla; confers resistance to ampicillin, carbenicillin, and related antibiotics
