[The description below was written by a language model from this plasmid's Addgene catalogue record and pLannotate feature annotations shown in this document.]
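Description:
pegRNA-GFP>BFP_Y66H-NGG is a small mammalian expression plasmid that produces a prime editing guide RNA (pegRNA) designed to convert GFP into BFP. It was built in the pU6-pegRNA-GG-acceptor backbone by Golden Gate-style assembly through BsaI sites, which were destroyed during cloning. The final plasmid, at about 2.3 kb, is smaller than the 3.0 kb listed for the empty acceptor, consistent with a larger stuffer fragment having been replaced by the short pegRNA insert. In bacteria it is maintained from a high-copy ColE1/pUC-type origin and selected with ampicillin through the bla (β-lactamase) gene and its native promoter. A short attB1 fragment upstream of the expression cassette appears to be a backbone remnant with no stated role.

The payload is a single RNA polymerase III transcription unit. The human U6 promoter drives a synthetic spacer directed at GFP next to an NGG PAM, followed by the Streptococcus pyogenes Cas9 guide RNA scaffold. Immediately after the scaffold, the annotation detects a short segment matching EBFP. This most likely corresponds to the pegRNA's 3′ extension, which carries the reverse-transcription template and primer binding site encoding the Y66H change (TAC to CAT) in the chromophore codon. The plasmid encodes no prime editor protein, so that must be supplied separately. Because a successful edit shifts fluorescence from green to blue, the construct serves as a simple fluorescent readout of prime editing activity in GFP-expressing cells, and it was deposited in connection with work on reporters for optimising and enriching prime editing.
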