Addgene plasmid #185480: pegRNA-GFP>BFP_Y66H-NGG
Purpose: pegRNA plasmid in order to make a Y66H (TAC>CAT) conversion in the GFP gene, creating a BFP gene.
Depositing lab: Sabine Fuchs. Publication: Mutation-specific reporter for optimization and enrichment of prime editing. Schene IF, Joore IP, Baijens JHL, Stevelink R, Kok G, Shehata S, Ilcken EF, Nieuwenhuis ECM, Bolhuis DP, van Rees RCM, Spelier SA, van der Doef HPJ, Beekman JM, Houwen RHJ, Nieuwenhuis EES, Fuchs SA. Nat Commun. 2022 Mar 1;13(1):1028. doi: 10.1038/s41467-022-28656-3. PubMed 35232966.
Backbone
  Vector backbone: pU6-pegRNA-GG-acceptor
  Backbone manufacturer: David Liu
  Backbone size w/o insert (bp): 3004
  Total vector size (bp): 2301
  Vector type: Mammalian Expression
Growth in bacteria
  Bacterial resistance: Ampicillin, 100 μg/mL
  Growth temperature: 37°C
  Growth strain: DH5alpha
  Copy number: High Copy
Gene/Insert
  Gene/Insert name: GFP>BFP_Y66H-pegRNA
  gRNA/shRNA sequence: GCTGAAGCACTGCACGCCGT
  Species: Synthetic
  Promoter: U6
  Cloning method: Restriction Enzyme; 5′ cloning site BsaI (destroyed during cloning); 3′ cloning site BsaI (destroyed during cloning)
  Sequencing primers: 5′ gactatcatatgcttaccgt
Terms and licenses: Academic/Nonprofit Terms; Industry Terms: Not Available to Industry
How to cite: pegRNA-GFP>BFP_Y66H-NGG was a gift from Sabine Fuchs (Addgene plasmid # 185480 ; http://n2t.net/addgene:185480 ; RRID:Addgene_185480)
